Addgene plasmid #50303: pICSL30006
Depositing lab: Nicola Patron. Depositing organization: Sainsbury Laboratory, Norwich. Publication: A golden gate modular cloning toolbox for plants. Engler C, Youles M, Gruetzner R, Ehnert TM, Werner S, Jones JD, Patron NJ, Marillonnet S. ACS Synth Biol. 2014 Nov 21;3(11):839-43. doi: 10.1021/sb4001504. Epub 2014 Feb 20. PubMed 24933124.
Backbone
  Vector backbone: pAGM1276
  Vector type: plant expression
Growth in bacteria
  Bacterial resistance: Spectinomycin, 50 μg/mL
  Growth temperature: 37°C
  Growth strain: DH5alpha
  Copy number: High Copy
Gene/Insert
  Gene/Insert name: CDS no stop codon, GFP (A. victoria)
  Mutation: BsaI/BbsI sites removed by point-mutation
  Cloning method: Restriction Enzyme; 5′ cloning site BpiI (destroyed during cloning); 3′ cloning site BpiI (destroyed during cloning)
Terms and licenses: Academic/Nonprofit Terms; Industry Terms: Not Available to Industry
Depositor comments: insert can be released with BsaI
How to cite: pICSL30006 was a gift from Nicola Patron (Addgene plasmid # 50303 ; http://n2t.net/addgene:50303 ; RRID:Addgene_50303)
