[The description below was written by a language model from this plasmid's Addgene catalogue record and pLannotate feature annotations shown in this document.]
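Description:
pICSL30006 is a small (about 3 kb) Golden Gate/MoClo part plasmid from a modular cloning toolbox for plants, built in the pAGM1276 acceptor backbone. Although catalogued as a plant expression vector, it is a storage and donor plasmid for a standardised part rather than a complete expression unit. The feature table shows no plant promoter or terminator around the insert, and no T-DNA borders or other plant delivery elements. It is propagated in E. coli from a high-copy ColE1/pUC-type origin and selected with spectinomycin through the aadA gene. The short gentamicin acetyltransferase, integrase and lacI fragments and the bla promoter annotated nearby appear to be remnants of the resistance cassette and backbone.

The payload is a GFP coding sequence from Aequorea victoria supplied without a stop codon, so it can be fused in frame upstream of another coding part in a multi-part assembly. The automated annotation labels this roughly 720 bp open reading frame as yEGFP, which probably reflects the closest database match. The catalogue entry simply describes it as GFP. Internal BsaI and BbsI (BpiI) recognition sites were removed by point mutation, the "domestication" needed for these type IIS enzymes to be used in assembly without cutting the part. The insert was cloned with BpiI, whose sites were destroyed in the process, and it can be released with BsaI to give defined overhangs for one-pot, directional ligation with promoter, other coding and terminator modules into a transcriptional unit. The record does not state the specific fusion overhangs. The plasmid is typically used for building GFP-tagged fusion proteins for expression in plants.
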