Features (pLannotate 1.2.2; 7 found; start..end, strand, type, name):
    163..951     -  CDS            aadA: S3AD_ECOLX - Experimental evidence at protein level: Swiss-Prot protein existence level 1. Mediates bacterial resistance to the antibiotics streptomycin and spectinomycin. From Escherichia coli.
    958..1014    -  CDS            GmR (fragment): gentamycin acetyltransferase; aacC1; confers resistance to gentamycin
   1102..1182    +  CDS            int (fragment): INT2_ECOLX - Protein inferred from homology: Swiss-Prot protein existence level 3. Putative integrase believed to be involved in the insertion of antibiotic resistance genes into plasmids and transposons. From Escherichia coli.
   1173..1277    -  promoter       AmpR promoter: bla
   1399..2115    +  CDS            yEGFP: yEGFP is a fluorescent protein published in 1997.
   2151..2200    -  CDS            lacI (fragment): lac repressor; lacI; The lac repressor binds to the lac operator to inhibit transcription in E. coli. This inhibition can be relieved by adding lactose or isopropyl-β-D-thiogalactopyranoside (IPTG).
   2383..2971    -  rep_origin     ori: high-copy-number ColE1/pMB1/pBR322/pUC origin of replication
>Addgene plasmid #50303 | pICSL30006 | addgene full sequence | sequence record 499936 | Addgene NGS Result
GATCTTTTCTACGGGGTCTGACGCTCAGTGGAACGAAAACTCACGTTAAGGGATTTTGGTCATGAGATTA
TCAAAAAGGATCTTCACCTAGATCCTTTTAAATTAAAAATGAAGTTTTAAATCAATCTAAAGTATATATG
AGTAAACTTGGTCTGACAGTTATTTGCCGACTACCTTGGTGATCTCGCCTTTTACGTAATGGACAAATTC
TTCCAACTGATCTGCGCGCGAGGCCAAGCGATCTTCTTCTTGTCCAAGATAAGCCTGTCTAGCTTCAAGT
ATGACGGGCTGATACTGGGCCGGCAGGCGCTCCATTGCCCAGTCGGCAGCGACATCCTTCGGCGCGATTT
TGCCGGTTACTGCGCTGTACCAAATGCGGGACAACGTAAGCACTACATTTCGCTCATCGCCAGCCCAGTC
GGGCGGCGAGTTCCATAGCGTTAAGGTTTCATTTAGCGCCTCAAATAGATCCTGTTCAGGAACCGGATCA
AAGAGTTCCTCCGCCGCTGGACCTACCAAGGCAACGCTATGTTCTCTTGCTTTTGTCAGCAAGATAGCCA
GATCAATGTCGATCGTGGCTGGCTCGAAGATACCTGCAAGAATGTCATTGCGCTGCCATTCTCCAAATTG
CAGTTCGCGCTTAGCTGGATAACGCCACGGAATGATGTCGTCGTGCACAACAATGGTGACTTCTACAGCG
CGGAGAATCTCGCTCTCTCCAGGGGAAGCCGAAGTTTCCAAAAGGTCGTTGATCAAAGCTCGCCGCGTTG
TTTCATCAAGCCTTACGGTCACCGTAACCAGCAAATCAATATCGCTGTGTGGCTTCAGGCCGCCATCCAC
TGCGGAGCCGTACAAATGTACGGCCAGCAACGTCGGTTCGAGATGGCGCTCGATGACGCCAACTACCTCT
GATAGTTGAGTCGATACTTCGGCGATCACCGCTTCCCTCATGATGTTTAACTTTGTTTTAGGGCGACTGC
CCTGCTGCGTAACATCGTTGCTGCTCCATAACATCAAACATCGACCCACGGCGTAACGCGCTTGCTGCTT
GGATGCCCGAGGCATAGACTGTACCCCAAAAAAAAACAGTCATAACAAGCCATGAAAACCGCCACTGCGC
CGTTACCACCGCTGCGTTCGGTCAAGGTTCTGGACCAGTTGCGTGAGCGCATACTCTTCCTTTTTCAATA
TTATTGAAGCATTTATCAGGGTTATTGTCTCATGAGCGGATACATATTTGAATGTATTTAGAAAAATAAA
CAAATAGGGGTTCCGCGCACATTTCCCCGAAAAGTGCCACCTGACGTCTAAGAAACCATTATTATCATGA
CATTAACCTATAAAAATAGGCGTATCACGAGGCCCTTTCGTCCACTGAAGAGCCACTGTGGTCTCACCAT
GGTGAGCAAGGGCGAGGAGCTGTTCACCGGGGTGGTGCCCATCCTGGTCGAGCTGGACGGCGACGTAAAC
GGCCACAAGTTCAGCGTGTCCGGCGAGGGCGAGGGCGATGCCACCTACGGCAAGCTGACCCTGAAGTTCA
TCTGCACCACCGGCAAGCTGCCCGTGCCCTGGCCCACCCTCGTGACCACCTTCAGCTACGGCGTGCAGTG
CTTCAGCCGCTACCCCGACCACATGAAGCAGCACGACTTCTTCAAGTCCGCCATGCCCGAAGGCTACGTC
CAGGAGCGCACCATCTTCTTCAAGGACGACGGCAACTACAAGACCCGCGCCGAGGTGAAGTTCGAGGGCG
ACACCCTGGTGAACCGCATCGAGCTGAAGGGCATCGACTTCAAGGAGGACGGCAACATCCTGGGGCACAA
GCTGGAGTACAACTACAACAGCCACAACGTCTATATCATGGCCGACAAGCAGAAGAACGGCATCAAGGTG
AACTTCAAGATCCGCCACAACATCGAGGACGGCAGCGTGCAGCTCGCCGACCACTACCAGCAGAACACCC
CCATCGGCGACGGCCCCGTGCTGCTGCCCGACAACCACTACCTGAGCACCCAGTCCGCCCTGAGCAAAGA
CCCCAACGAGAAGCGCGATCACATGGTCCTGCTGGAGTTCGTGACCGCCGCCGGGATCACTCACGGCATG
GACGAGCTGTACAAAAACGCGGCTATTAGATCAATGTGAGACCACGAGTGATTAATGAATCGGCCAACGC
GCGGGGAGAGGCGGTTTGCGTATTGGGCGCTCTTCCGCTTCCTCGCTCACTGACTCGCTGCGCTCGGTCG
TTCGGCTGCGGCGAGCGGTATCAGCTCACTCAAAGGCGGTAATACGGTTATCCACAGAATCAGGGGATAA
CGCAGGAAAGAACATGTGAGCAAAAGGCCAGCAAAAGGCCAGGAACCGTAAAAAGGCCGCGTTGCTGGCG
TTTTTCCATAGGCTCCGCCCCCCTGACGAGCATCACAAAAATCGACGCTCAAGTCAGAGGTGGCGAAACC
CGACAGGACTATAAAGATACCAGGCGTTTCCCCCTGGAAGCTCCCTCGTGCGCTCTCCTGTTCCGACCCT
GCCGCTTACCGGATACCTGTCCGCCTTTCTCCCTTCGGGAAGCGTGGCGCTTTCTCATAGCTCACGCTGT
AGGTATCTCAGTTCGGTGTAGGTCGTTCGCTCCAAGCTGGGCTGTGTGCACGAACCCCCCGTTCAGCCCG
ACCGCTGCGCCTTATCCGGTAACTATCGTCTTGAGTCCAACCCGGTAAGACACGACTTATCGCCACTGGC
AGCAGCCACTGGTAACAGGATTAGCAGAGCGAGGTATGTAGGCGGTGCTACAGAGTTCTTGAAGTGGTGG
CCTAACTACGGCTACACTAGAAGAACAGTATTTGGTATCTGCGCTCTGCTGAAGCCAGTTACCTTCGGAA
AAAGAGTTGGTAGCTCTTGATCCGGCAAACAAACCACCGCTGGTAGCGGTGGTTTTTTTGTTTGCAAGCA
GCAGATTACGCGCAGAAAAAAAGGATCTCAAGAAGATCCTTT
