>Addgene plasmid #50303 | pICSL30006 | addgene partial sequence | sequence record 76481 | pBR322ori-F 5'-GGGAAACGCCTGGTATCTTT-3'
CTGACTTGAGCGTCGATTTTTGTGATGCTCGTCAGGGGGGCGGAGCCTATGGAAAAACGCCAGCAACGCG
GCCTTTTTACGGTTCCTGGCCTTTTGCTGGCCTTTTGCTCACATGTTCTTTCCTGCGTTATCCCCTGATT
CTGTGGATAACCGTATTACCGCCTTTGAGTGAGCTGATACCGCTCGCCGCAGCCGAACGACCGAGCGCAG
CGAGTCAGTGAGCGAGGAAGCGGAAGAGCGCCCAATACGCAAACCGCCTCTCCCCGCGCGTTGGCCGATT
CATTAATCACTCGTGGTCTCACATTGATCTAATAGCCGCGTTTTTGTACAGCTCGTCCATGCCGTGAGTG
ATCCCGGCGGCGGTCACGAACTCCAGCAGGACCATGTGATCGCGCTTCTCGTTGGGGTCTTTGCTCAGGG
CGGACTGGGTGCTCAGGTAGTGGTTGTCGGGCAGCAGCACGGGGCCGTCGCCGATGGGGGTGTTCTGCTG
GTAGTGGTCGGCGAGCTGCACGCTGCCGTCCTCGATGTTGTGGCGGATCTTGAAGTTCACCTTGATGCCG
TTCTTCTGCTTGTCGGCCATGATATAGACGTTGTGGCTGTTGTAGTTGTACTCCAGCTTGTGCCCCAGGA
TGTTGCCGTCCTCCTTGAAGTCGATGCCCTTCAGCTCGATGCGGTTCACCAGGGTGTCGCCCTCGAACTT
CACCTCGGCGCGGGTCTTGTAGTTGCCGTCGTCCTTGAAGAAGATGGTGCGCTCCTGGACGTAGCCTTCG
GGCATGGCGGACTTGAAGAAGTCGTGCTGCTTCATGTGGTCGGGGTAGCGGCTGAAGCACTGCACGCCGT
A
