>Addgene plasmid #50303 | pICSL30006 | addgene partial sequence | sequence record 76650 | Spect-R 5'-ACTTTGTTTTAGGGCGACTG-3'
TCAAACATCGACCCACGGCGTAACGCGCTTGCTGCTTGGATGCCCGAGGCATAGACTGTACCCCAAAAAA
AAACAGTCATAACAAGCCATGAAAACCGCCACTGCGCCGTTACCACCGCTGCGTTCGGTCAAGGTTCTGG
ACCAGTTGCGTGAGCGCATACTCTTCCTTTTTCAATATTATTGAAGCATTTATCAGGGTTATTGTCTCAT
GAGCGGATACATATTTGAATGTATTTAGAAAAATAAACAAATAGGGGTTCCGCGCACATTTCCCCGAAAA
GTGCCACCTGACGTCTAAGAAACCATTATTATCATGACATTAACCTATAAAAATAGGCGTATCACGAGGC
CCTTTCGTCCACTGAAGAGCCACTGTGGTCTCACCATGGTGAGCAAGGGCGAGGAGCTGTTCACCGGGGT
GGTGCCCATCCTGGTCGAGCTGGACGGCGACGTAAACGGCCACAAGTTCAGCGTGTCCGGCGAGGGCGAG
GGCGATGCCACCTACGGCAAGCTGACCCTGAAGTTCATCTGCACCACCGGCAAGCTGCCCGTGCCCTGGC
CCACCCTCGTGACCACCTTCAGCTACGGCGTGCAGTGCTTCAGCCGCTACCCCGACCACATGAAGCAGCA
CGACTTCTTCAAGTCCGCCATGCCCGAAGGCTACGTCCAGGAGCGCACCATCTTCTTCAAGGACGACGGC
AACTACAAGACCCGCGCCGAGGTGAAGTTCGAGGGCGACACCCTGGTGAACCGCATCGAGCTGAAGGGCA
TCGACTTCAAGGAGGACGGCAACATCCTGGGGCACAAGCTGGAGTACAACTA
